Addgene plasmid #234437: pAAV-syn-iGluSnFR4s-NGR-WPRE
Depositing lab: GENIE Project. Publication: Glutamate indicators with increased sensitivity and tailored deactivation rates. Aggarwal A, Negrean A, Chen Y, Iyer R, Reep D, Liu A, Palutla A, Xie ME, MacLennan BJ, Hagihara KM, Kinsey LW, Sun JL, Yao P, Zheng J, Tsang A, Tsegaye G, Zhang Y, Patel RH, Arthur BJ, Hiblot J, Leippe P, Tarnawski M, Marvin JS, Vevea JD, Turaga SC, Tebo AG, Carandini M, Rossi LF, Kleinfeld D, Konnerth A, Svoboda K, Turner GC, Hasseman JP, Podgorski K. Nat Methods. 2026 Feb;23(2):417-425. doi: 10.1038/s41592-025-02965-z. Epub 2025 Dec 23. PubMed 41436654.
Backbone
  Vector backbone: pAAV-Syn
  Vector type: Mammalian Expression, AAV
Growth in bacteria
  Bacterial resistance: Ampicillin, 100 μg/mL
  Growth temperature: 37°C
  Growth strain: NEB Stable
  Growth instructions: Depositing lab recommends limiting overnight liquid culture to 16 h at higher temperatures (37 C) to maintain ITR integrity, rather than 30 C for 20 h.
  Copy number: High Copy
Gene/Insert
  Gene/Insert name: iGluSnFR4s-NGR (alt name: variant 8880)
  Species: Synthetic; E. coli, A. victoria (jellyfish)
  Insert size (bp): 1791
  Promoter: Synapsin
  Tag / fusion protein: IgK chain (N terminal on insert); Myc epi tag-NGR GPI anchor (C terminal on insert)
  Cloning method: Gibson Cloning
Terms and licenses: Academic/Nonprofit Terms; Industry Terms: Not Available to Industry
Depositor comments: Please visit https://doi.org/10.1101/2025.03.20.643984 for bioRxiv preprint.
How to cite: pAAV-syn-iGluSnFR4s-NGR-WPRE was a gift from GENIE Project (Addgene plasmid # 234437 ; http://n2t.net/addgene:234437 ; RRID:Addgene_234437) For viral preps, please replace (Addgene plasmid # 234437) in the above sentence with: (Addgene viral prep # 234437-AAV1)
