[The description below was written by a language model from this plasmid's Addgene catalogue record and pLannotate feature annotations shown in this document.]
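Description:
pAAV-syn-iGluSnFR4s-NGR-WPRE is a roughly 6.1 kb AAV transfer plasmid for neuron-specific expression of a genetically encoded fluorescent glutamate sensor. It is built on the pAAV-Syn backbone. In bacteria it is maintained through a high-copy ColE1/pUC-type origin and selected with ampicillin via the β-lactamase gene. The backbone also carries an f1 phage origin, and short lacZα and lacI fragments annotated there appear to be cloning remnants. Two AAV2 inverted terminal repeats flank the expression cassette and allow it to be packaged into recombinant AAV particles. The record indicates that a recombination-limiting strain is used to help preserve these repeats.

Between the ITRs, the human synapsin I promoter drives the 1,791 bp iGluSnFR4s-NGR open reading frame, also called variant 8880. The coding sequence begins with a mouse Igκ leader that directs the protein into the secretory pathway. Next comes the E. coli periplasmic glutamate/aspartate-binding protein GltI, which is split by an inserted Aequorea victoria-derived GFP annotated as a circularly permuted EGFP. In this arrangement, glutamate binding to GltI is coupled to a change in fluorescence. At the C terminus, a Myc epitope tag is followed by a fragment of the Nogo receptor (Rtn4r/NGR) that supplies a GPI anchor signal, tethering the sensor to the outer face of the plasma membrane where it can report extracellular glutamate. A WPRE downstream of the coding sequence enhances transcript stability and expression, and an SV40 polyadenylation signal lies between it and the second ITR, although it is annotated on the reverse strand. The associated publication describes indicators with increased sensitivity and tailored deactivation rates. The construct is suited to direct mammalian expression or to AAV production for imaging glutamate release in neurons.
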