Features (pLannotate 1.2.2; 18 found; start..end, strand, type, name):
     42..174     -  repeat_region  AAV2 ITR (fragment): inverted terminal repeat of adeno-associated virus serotype 2 inverted
    256..703     +  promoter       hSyn promoter: human synapsin I promoter; confers neuron-specific expression (Kügler et al., 2003)
    741..803     +  sig_peptide    Igκ leader: leader sequence from mouse immunoglobulin κ light chain
    810..1550    +  CDS            gltI (fragment): GLTI_ECOLI - Also known as ybeJ, yzzK. Experimental evidence at protein level: Swiss-Prot protein existence level 1. Part of the ABC transporter complex GltIJKL involved in glutamate and aspartate uptake. Binds to both glutamate and aspartate. From Escherichia coli (strain K12).
   1566..2282    +  CDS            cEGFP: cEGFP is a basic (constitutively fluorescent) green fluorescent protein published in 2008, derived from Aequorea victoria.
   2295..2363    +  CDS            gltI (fragment): GLTI_ECOLI - Also known as ybeJ, yzzK. Experimental evidence at protein level: Swiss-Prot protein existence level 1. Part of the ABC transporter complex GltIJKL involved in glutamate and aspartate uptake. Binds to both glutamate and aspartate. From Escherichia coli (strain K12).
   2409..2528    +  CDS            Rtn4r (fragment): RTN4R_MOUSE - Also known as Ngr1, Nogor. Experimental evidence at protein level: Swiss-Prot protein existence level 1. Receptor for RTN4, OMG and MAG (PubMed:11201742, PubMed:12089450, PubMed:15504325, PubMed:18411262, PubMed:22923615). Functions as receptor for the sialylated gangliosides GT1b and GM1 (PubMed:18411262). Besides, functions as receptor for chondroitin sulfate proteoglycans (PubMed:22406547). Can also bind heparin (PubMed:22406547). Intracellular signaling cascades are triggered via the coreceptor NGFR (By similarity). Signaling mediates activation of Rho and downstream reorgani
   2544..3132    +  misc_feature   WPRE: woodchuck hepatitis virus posttranscriptional regulatory element
   3133..3152    +  misc_feature   MCS (fragment): pBluescript multiple cloning site
   3181..3302    -  polyA_signal   SV40 poly(A) signal: SV40 polyadenylation signal
   3325..3393    -  CDS            large T antigen (fragment): large T antigen from SV40 (simian virus 40)
   3464..3597    +  repeat_region  AAV2 ITR: inverted terminal repeat of adeno-associated virus serotype 2 inverted
   3591..3647    -  CDS            lacI (fragment): lac repressor; lacI; The lac repressor binds to the lac operator to inhibit transcription in E. coli. This inhibition can be relieved by adding lactose or isopropyl-β-D-thiogalactopyranoside (IPTG).
   3830..4418    -  rep_origin     ori: high-copy-number ColE1/pMB1/pBR322/pUC origin of replication
   4589..5449    -  CDS            AmpR: β-lactamase; bla; confers resistance to ampicillin, carbenicillin, and related antibiotics
   5450..5554    -  promoter       AmpR promoter: bla
   5607..6035    -  rep_origin     f1 ori (sequence partly withheld): f1 bacteriophage origin of replication; arrow indicates direction of (+) strand synthesis
   6040..47      -  CDS            lacZα (fragment) (across the origin): LacZα fragment of β-galactosidase; lacZ fragment
>Addgene plasmid #234437 | pAAV-syn-iGluSnFR4s-NGR-WPRE | addgene full sequence | sequence record 465724 | Addgene NGS Result
GTTGGGAAGGGCGATCGGTGCGGGCCTCTTCGCTATTACGCCAGCTGCGCGCTCGCTCGCTCACTGAGGC
CGCCCGGGCAAAGCCCGGGCGTCGGGCGACCTTTGGTCGCCCGGCCTCAGTGAGCGAGCGAGCGCGCAGA
GAGGGAGTGGCCAACTCCATCACTAGGGGTTCCTTGTAGTTAATGATTAACCCGCCATGCTACTTATCTA
CGTAGCCATGCTCTAGGAAGATCTCTGCAGAGGGCCCTGCGTATGAGTGCAAGTGGGTTTTAGGACCAGG
ATGAGGCGGGGTGGGGGTGCCTACCTGACGACCGACCCCGACCCACTGGACAAGCACCCAACCCCCATTC
CCCAAATTGCGCATCCCCTATCAGAGAGGGGGAGGGGAAACAGGATGCGGCGAGGCGCGTGCGCACTGCC
AGCTTCAGCACCGCGGACAGTGCCTTCGCCCCCGCCTGGCGGCGCGCGCCACCGCCGCCTCAGCACTGAA
GGCGCGCTGACGTCACTCGCCGGTCCCCCGCAAACTCCCCTTCCCGGCCACCTTGGTCGCGTCCGCGCCG
CCGCCGGCCCAGCCGGACCGCACCACGCGAGGCGCGAGATAGGGGGGCACGGGCGCGACCATCTGCGCTG
CGGCGCCGGCGACTCAGCGCTGCCTCAGTCTGCGGTGGGCAGCGGAGGAGTCGTGTCGTGCCTGAGAGCG
CAGTCGAATTCAAGCTGCTAGCAAGGATCCACCCGCCACCATGGAGACAGACACACTCCTGCTATGGGTA
CTGCTGCTCTGGGTTCCAGGTTCCACTGGTGACGGATCCGCCGCAGGCAGCACGCTGGACAAAATCGCCA
AAAACGGTGTGATTGTCGTCGGTCACCGTGACTCTTCAGTGCCTTTCTCTTATCAAGACAGTCAGCACAA
AGTGGTGGGTTACTCGCAGGAATACTCCAACGCCATTGTTGAAGCAGTGAAAAAGAAACTCAACAAACCG
GACTTGCAGGTAAAACTGATTCCGATTACTTCACAAAACCGTATTCCACTACTGCAAAACGGCACTTACG
ATTTTGAATGTGGTTCTACCACCAACAACGTCGAACGCCAAAAATTCGCGGCTTTCTCTGACACTATTTT
CGTGGTCGGTACGCGCCTGTTGACCAAAAAGGGTGGCGATATCAAAGATTTTGCCAACCTGAAAGACAAA
GCCGTAGTCGTCACTTCCGGCACTACCTCTGAAGTTTTGCTCAACAAACTGAATGAAGAGCAAAAAATGA
ATATGCGCATCATCAGCGCCAAAGATCACGGTGACTCTTTCCGCACCCTGGAAAGCGGTCGTGCCGTTGC
CTTTATGATGGATGACTCGCTGCTGGCCGGTGAACGTGCGAAAGCGAAGAAACCAGACGACTGGGAAATC
GTCGGCAAGCCGCAGTCTCAGGAGGCCTACGGTTGTATGTTGCGTAAAGATGATCCGCAGTTCAAAAAGC
TGATGGATGACACCATCGCTCAGGTGCAGACCTCCGGTGAAGCGGAAAAATGGTTTGATAAGTGGTTCAA
AAATCCAATTCTGGTGAACCACACGGTCTATATCACCGCCGACAAGCAGAAGAACGGCATCAAGGCGAAC
TTCTTCATCCACCACAACGTGGAGGACGGCAGCGTGCAGCTCGCCGACCACTACCAGCAGAACACCCCCA
TCGGCGACGGCCCCGTGCTGCTGCCCGACAACCACTACCTGAGCTATCAGTCCGTGCTGAGCAAAGACCC
CAACGAGAAGCGCGATCACATGGTCCTGCTGGAGTTCGTGACCGCCACCGGGAACTCTCTCGGCATGGAC
GAGCTGTACAAGGGCGGTACCGGAGGGAGCATGAGCAAGGGCGAGGAGCTGTTCACCGGGGTGGTGCCCA
TCCTGGTCGAGCTGGACGGCGACGTAAACGGCCACAAGTTCAGCGTGCGCGGCGAGGGCGAGGGCGATGC
CACCAACGGCAAGCTAACCCTGAAGTTCATCTGCACCACCGGCAAGCTGCCCGTGCCCTGGCCCACCCTC
GTGACCACCCTGAGCTACGGCGTGCAGTGCTTCGCCCGCTACCCCGACCACATGAAGCAGCACGACTTCT
TCAAGTCCGCCATGCCCGAAGGCTACGTCCAGGAGCGCACCATCAGCTTCAAGGACGACGGAACCTACAA
GACCCGCGCCGAGGTGAAGTTAGAGGGCGACACCCTGGTGAACCGCATCGAGCTAAAGGGCATCGACTTC
AAGGAGGACGGCAACATCCTGGGGCACAAGCTGGAGTACAACTTTAACAACCCCCTGGTCATGAATTTCG
AACTGTCAGACGAAATGAAAGCACTGTTCAAAGAACCGAATGACAAGGCACTGAAACTGCAGGTCGACGA
ACAAAAACTCATCTCAGAAGAGGATCTGGCAGGTAGTGGTGCATCTGGAACAGGAGATGCAGAAGGATCA
GGTGCCCTTCCTGCCCTTGCATGTAGTCTGGCTCCACTGGGACTGGCATTGGTTCTGTGGACGGTGTTGG
GCCCCTGTTAAAAGCTTATCGATAATCAACCTCTGGATTACAAAATTTGTGAAAGATTGACTGGTATTCT
TAACTATGTTGCTCCTTTTACGCTATGTGGATACGCTGCTTTAATGCCTTTGTATCATGCTATTGCTTCC
CGTATGGCTTTCATTTTCTCCTCCTTGTATAAATCCTGGTTGCTGTCTCTTTATGAGGAGTTGTGGCCCG
TTGTCAGGCAACGTGGCGTGGTGTGCACTGTGTTTGCTGACGCAACCCCCACTGGTTGGGGCATTGCCAC
CACCTGTCAGCTCCTTTCCGGGACTTTCGCTTTCCCCCTCCCTATTGCCACGGCGGAACTCATCGCCGCC
TGCCTTGCCCGCTGCTGGACAGGGGCTCGGCTGTTGGGCACTGACAATTCCGTGGTGTTGTCGGGGAAAT
CATCGTCCTTTCCTTGGCTGCTCGCCTGTGTTGCCACCTGGATTCTGCGCGGGACGTCCTTCTGCTACGT
CCCTTCGGCCCTCAATCCAGCGGACCTTCCTTCCCGCGGCCTGCTGCCGGCTCTGCGGCCTCTTCCGCGT
CTTCGCCTTCGCCCTCAGACGAGTCGGATCTCCCTTTGGGCCGCCTCCCCGCATCGATACCGTCGACCTC
GACCCGGGCGGCCGCTTCGAGCAGACATGATAAGATACATTGATGAGTTTGGACAAACCACAACTAGAAT
GCAGTGAAAAAAATGCTTTATTTGTGAAATTTGTGATGCTATTGCTTTATTTGTAACCATTATAAGCTGC
AATAAACAAGTTAACAACAACAATTGCATTCATTTTATGTTTCAGGTTCAGGGGGAGATGTGGGAGGTTT
TTTAAAGCAAGTAAAACCTCTACAAATGTGGTAAAATCGATAAGGATCTTCCTAGAGCATGGCTACGTAG
ATAAGTAGCATGGCGGGTTAATCATTAACTACAAGGAACCCCTAGTGATGGAGTTGGCCACTCCCTCTCT
GCGCGCTCGCTCGCTCACTGAGGCCGGGCGACCAAAGGTCGCCCGACGCCCGGGCTTTGCCCGGGCGGCC
TCAGTGAGCGAGCGAGCGCGCAGCTGCATTAATGAATCGGCCAACGCGCGGGGAGAGGCGGTTTGCGTAT
TGGGCGCTCTTCCGCTTCCTCGCTCACTGACTCGCTGCGCTCGGTCGTTCGGCTGCGGCGAGCGGTATCA
GCTCACTCAAAGGCGGTAATACGGTTATCCACAGAATCAGGGGATAACGCAGGAAAGAACATGTGAGCAA
AAGGCCAGCAAAAGGCCAGGAACCGTAAAAAGGCCGCGTTGCTGGCGTTTTTCCATAGGCTCCGCCCCCC
TGACGAGCATCACAAAAATCGACGCTCAAGTCAGAGGTGGCGAAACCCGACAGGACTATAAAGATACCAG
GCGTTTCCCCCTGGAAGCTCCCTCGTGCGCTCTCCTGTTCCGACCCTGCCGCTTACCGGATACCTGTCCG
CCTTTCTCCCTTCGGGAAGCGTGGCGCTTTCTCATAGCTCACGCTGTAGGTATCTCAGTTCGGTGTAGGT
CGTTCGCTCCAAGCTGGGCTGTGTGCACGAACCCCCCGTTCAGCCCGACCGCTGCGCCTTATCCGGTAAC
TATCGTCTTGAGTCCAACCCGGTAAGACACGACTTATCGCCACTGGCAGCAGCCACTGGTAACAGGATTA
GCAGAGCGAGGTATGTAGGCGGTGCTACAGAGTTCTTGAAGTGGTGGCCTAACTACGGCTACACTAGAAG
AACAGTATTTGGTATCTGCGCTCTGCTGAAGCCAGTTACCTTCGGAAAAAGAGTTGGTAGCTCTTGATCC
GGCAAACAAACCACCGCTGGTAGCGGTGGTTTTTTTGTTTGCAAGCAGCAGATTACGCGCAGAAAAAAAG
GATCTCAAGAAGATCCTTTGATCTTTTCTACGGGGTCTGACGCTCAGTGGAACGAAAACTCACGTTAAGG
GATTTTGGTCATGAGATTATCAAAAAGGATCTTCACCTAGATCCTTTTAAATTAAAAATGAAGTTTTAAA
TCAATCTAAAGTATATATGAGTAAACTTGGTCTGACAGTTACCAATGCTTAATCAGTGAGGCACCTATCT
CAGCGATCTGTCTATTTCGTTCATCCATAGTTGCCTGACTCCCCGTCGTGTAGATAACTACGATACGGGA
GGGCTTACCATCTGGCCCCAGTGCTGCAATGATACCGCGAGACCCACGCTCACCGGCTCCAGATTTATCA
GCAATAAACCAGCCAGCCGGAAGGGCCGAGCGCAGAAGTGGTCCTGCAACTTTATCCGCCTCCATCCAGT
CTATTAATTGTTGCCGGGAAGCTAGAGTAAGTAGTTCGCCAGTTAATAGTTTGCGCAACGTTGTTGCCAT
TGCTACAGGCATCGTGGTGTCACGCTCGTCGTTTGGTATGGCTTCATTCAGCTCCGGTTCCCAACGATCA
AGGCGAGTTACATGATCCCCCATGTTGTGCAAAAAAGCGGTTAGCTCCTTCGGTCCTCCGATCGTTGTCA
GAAGTAAGTTGGCCGCAGTGTTATCACTCATGGTTATGGCAGCACTGCATAATTCTCTTACTGTCATGCC
ATCCGTAAGATGCTTTTCTGTGACTGGTGAGTACTCAACCAAGTCATTCTGAGAATAGTGTATGCGGCGA
CCGAGTTGCTCTTGCCCGGCGTCAATACGGGATAATACCGCGCCACATAGCAGAACTTTAAAAGTGCTCA
TCATTGGAAAACGTTCTTCGGGGCGAAAACTCTCAAGGATCTTACCGCTGTTGAGATCCAGTTCGATGTA
ACCCACTCGTGCACCCAACTGATCTTCAGCATCTTTTACTTTCACCAGCGTTTCTGGGTGAGCAAAAACA
GGAAGGCAAAATGCCGCAAAAAAGGGAATAAGGGCGACACGGAAATGTTGAATACTCATACTCTTCCTTT
TTCAATATTATTGAAGCATTTATCAGGGTTATTGTCTCATGAGCGGATACATATTTGAATGTATTTAGAA
AAATAAACAAATAGGGGTTCCGCGCACATTTCCCCGAAAAGTGCCACCTAAATTGTAAGCGTTAATATTT
TGTTAAAATTCGCGTTAAATTTTTGTTAAATCAGCTCATTTTTTAACCAATAGGCCGAAATCGGCAAAAT
CCCTTATAAATCAAAAGAATAGACCGAGATAGGGT
[37 nt withheld, positions 5706-5742]
AAAGAACGTGGACTCCAACGTCAAAGG
[49 nt withheld, positions 5770-5818]
T
[91 nt withheld, positions 5820-5910]
G
[124 nt withheld, positions 5912-6035]
CCCATTCGCCATTCAGGCTGCGCAACT
